>Addgene plasmid #173297 | RVD-CC2 | addgene full sequence | sequence record 354980 | Addgene NGS Result
GAAAAAAAGGATCTCAAGAAGATCCTTTGATCTTTTCTACGGGGTCTGACGCTCAGTGGAACGACGCGTA
ACTCACGTTAAGGGATTTTGGTCATGGGTGGCTCGACCAGATATGGTCTCGCAGGTTGTAGCGATTGCTA
GTCATGACGGTGGCAAACAGGCTCTTGAAACCGTCCAACGCCTTCTACCAGTTCTCTGTCAAGCCCACGG
ACTAACCCCAGCGCAAGTTGTAGCGATTGCTAGTCATGACGGTGGCAAACAGGCTCTTGAAACCGTCCAA
CGCCTTCTACCAGTTCTCTGTCAAGCCCACGGACTAACCCCAGCGCAAGTGGTTGAGACCAGCTTTGGTC
TAGAGGAGGCATGATGATATATTTTTATCTTGTGCAATGTAACATCAGAGATTTTGAGACACGGGCCAGA
GCTGCCAGGAAACAGCTATGACCATGTAATACGACTCACTATAGGGGATATTTTATTTTCTCCCAATCAG
GCTTGATCCCCAGTAAGTCAAAAAATAGCTCGACATACTGTTCTTCCCCGATCAAGGGTTGGTTTGCGCA
TTCACAGTTCTCCGCAAGAATTGATTGGCTCCAATTCTTGGAGTGGTGAATCCGTTAGCGAGGTGCCGCC
GGCTTCCATTCAGGTCGAGGTGGCCCGGCTCCATGCACCGCGACGCAACGCGGGGAGGCAGACAAGGTAT
AGGGCGGCGCCTACAATCCATGCCAACCCGTTCCATGTGCTCGCCGAGGCGGCATAAATCGCCGTGACGA
TCAGCGGTCCAATGATCGAAGTTAGGCTGGTAAGAGCCGCGAGCGATCCTTGAAGCTGTCCCTGATGGTC
GTCATCTACCTGCCTGGACAGCATGGCCTGCAACGCGGGCATCCCGATGCCGCCGGAAGCGAGAAGAATC
ATAATGGGGAAGGCCATCCAGCCTCGCGTCGCGAACGCCAGCAAGACGTAGCCCAGCGCGTCGGCCGCCA
TGCCGGCGATAATGGCCTGCTTCTCGCCGAAACGTTTGGTGGCGGGACCAGTGACGAAGGCTTGAGCGAG
GGCGTGCAAGATTCCGAATACCGCAAGCGACAGGCCGATCATCGTCGCGCTCCAGCGAAAGCGGTCCTCG
CCGAAAATGACCCAGAGCGCTGCCGGCACCTGTCCTACGAGTTGCATGATAAAGAAGACAGTCATAAGTG
CGGCGACGATAGTCATGCCCCGCGCCCACCGGAAGGAGCTGACTGGGTTGAAGGCTCTCAAGGGCATGGG
TCGGCGCTCTCCCTTATGCGACTCCTGCATTAGGAAGCAGCCCAGTAGTAGGTTGAGGCCGTTGAGCACC
GCCGCCGCAAGGAATGGTGCATGTAAGGAGATGGCGCCCAACAGTCCCCCGGCCACGGGGCCTGCCACCA
TACCCACGCCGAAACAAGCGCTCATGAGCCCGAAGTGGCGAGCCCGATCTTCCCCATCGGTGATGTCGGC
GATATAGGCGCCAGCAACCGCACCTGTGGCGCCGGTGATGCCGGCCACGATGCGTCCGGCGTAGAGAATC
CACAGGACGGGTGTGGTCGCCATGATCGCGTAGTCGATAGTGGCTCCAAGTAGCGAAGCGAGCAGGACTG
GGCGGCGGCCAAAGCGGTCGGACAGTGCTCCGAGAACGGGTGCGCATAGAAATTGCATCAACGCATATAG
CGCTAGCAGCACGCCATAGTGACTGGCGATGCTGTCGGAATGGACGATATCCCGCAAGAGGCCCGGCAGT
ACCGGCATAACCAAGCCTATGCCTACAGCATCCAGGGTGACGGTGCCGAGGATGACGATGAGCGCATTGT
TAGATTTCATACACGGTGCCTGACTGCGTTAGCAATTTAACTGTGATAAACTACCGCATTAAAGCTAATC
GATGATAAGCTGTCAAACATGAGAATTAATTCATGTTCTTTCCTGCGTTATCCCCTGATTCTGTGGATAA
CGCAGGAAAGAACATGTGAGCAAAAGGCCAGCAAAAGGCCAGGAACCGTAAAAAGGCCGCGTTGCTGGCG
TTTTTCCATAGGCTCCGCCCCCCTGACGAGCATCACAAAAATCGACGCTCAAGTCAGAGGTGGCGAAACC
CGACAGGACTATAAAGATACCAGGCGTTTCCCCCTGGAAGCTCCCTCGTGCGCTCTCCTGTTCCGACCCT
GCCGCTTACCGGATACCTGTCCGCCTTTCTCCCTTCGGGAAGCGTGGCGCTTTCTCATAGCTCACGCTGT
AGGTATCTCAGTTCGGTGTAGGTCGTTCGCTCCAAGCTGGGCTGTGTGCACGAACCCCCCGTTCAGCCCG
ACCGCTGCGCCTTATCCGGTAACTATCGTCTTGAGTCCAACCCGGTAAGACACGACTTATCGCCACTGGC
AGCAGCCACTGGTAACAGGATTAGCAGAGCGAGGTATGTAGGCGGTGCTACAGAGTTCTTGAAGTGGTGG
CCTAACTACGGCTACACTAGAAGAACAGTATTTGGTATCTGCGCTCTGCTGAAGCCAGTTACCTTCGGAA
AAAGAGTTGGTAGCTCTTGATCCGGCAAACAAACCACCGCTGGTAGCGGTGGTTTTTTTGTTTGCAAGCA
GCAGATTACGCGCA
Features (pLannotate 1.2.2; 6 found; start..end, strand, type, name):
    447..465     +  promoter       T7 promoter: promoter for bacteriophage T7 RNA polymerase
    468..542     -  CDS            KanR (fragment): aminoglycoside phosphotransferase; aphA-3; confers resistance to kanamycin
    640..1830    -  CDS            TcR: tetracycline efflux protein; tet; confers resistance to tetracycline
   1878..1906    -  promoter       tet promoter: E. coli promoter for tetracycline efflux protein gene
   1922..1961    +  rep_origin     RSF ori (fragment): Plasmids containing the RSF 1030 origin of replication can be propagated in E. coli cells that contain additional plasmids with compatible origins.
   2033..17      -  rep_origin     ori (across the origin): high-copy-number ColE1/pMB1/pBR322/pUC origin of replication
