[The description below was written by a language model from this plasmid's Addgene catalogue record and pLannotate feature annotations shown in this document.]
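Description:
RVD-CC2 is a small bacterial cloning plasmid (about 2.6 kb in the sequenced record) that serves as a module in a library for one-step assembly of custom TALE repeat arrays. Its backbone is listed as a "TetR T vector", a TA-cloning vector, and the depositor notes that the insert sits in the TA site. The vector type is otherwise unspecified. It is maintained in E. coli at high copy through a ColE1/pUC-type origin and is selected with tetracycline, conferred by a full-length TcR efflux protein gene driven by its native tet promoter. The annotation also picks up a T7 promoter, a short fragment of a kanamycin resistance gene and a short RSF origin fragment. The two fragments are too small to be functional and are probably remnants of vector construction.

The payload is a synthetic HD-HD dimer: two consecutive TALE repeats, each carrying the repeat-variable diresidue HD, which specifies recognition of cytosine, hence "CC" in the name. The "2" marks the module as designed for position 2 of an ordered array, so that dimers for different positions can be joined in a defined order to build a DNA-binding domain for a chosen target sequence. The automated feature table does not annotate the repeat insert itself; it presumably lies in the unannotated region near the T7 promoter. The cloning sites and the mechanism used to release and join modules are not stated in the record.

Arrays assembled from this kit are intended for TALE-based tools, notably DdCBEs, the TALE-guided cytosine base editors used to edit mitochondrial DNA. The associated publication applied such editors to model mitochondrial diseases in zebrafish.
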