Addgene plasmid #173297: RVD-CC2
Purpose: One-step assembly of custom RVD arrays to construct DdCBE, TALE, etc.
Depositing lab: Bin Shen. Depositing organization: Nanjing Medical University. Publication: Precision modeling of mitochondrial diseases in zebrafish via DdCBE-mediated mtDNA base editing. Guo J, Zhang X, Chen X, Sun H, Dai Y, Wang J, Qian X, Tan L, Lou X, Shen B. Cell Discov. 2021 Sep 3;7(1):78. doi: 10.1038/s41421-021-00307-9. PubMed 34480028.
Backbone
  Vector backbone: TetR T vector
  Vector type: Unspecified
Growth in bacteria
  Bacterial resistance: Tetracycline, 10 μg/mL
  Growth temperature: 37°C
  Growth strain: DH5alpha
  Copy number: High Copy
Gene/Insert
  Gene/Insert name: HD-HD dimer RVD at Position2
  Species: Synthetic
  Mutation: no
  Cloning method: Restriction Enzyme; 5′ cloning site Unknown (unknown if destroyed)
Terms and licenses: Academic/Nonprofit Terms; Industry Terms: Not Available to Industry
Depositor comments: RVD is inserted into TA site of TetR T vector
How to cite: RVD-CC2 was a gift from Bin Shen (Addgene plasmid # 173297 ; http://n2t.net/addgene:173297 ; RRID:Addgene_173297)
