>Addgene plasmid #173297 | RVD-CC2 | depositor partial sequence | sequence record 336252 | RVD flanked by two Bsa I sites
GGTCTCGCAGGTTGTAGCGATTGCTAGTCATGACGGTGGCAAACAGGCTCTTGAAACCGTCCAACGCCTT
CTACCAGTTCTCTGTCAAGCCCACGGACTAACCCCAGCGCAAGTTGTAGCGATTGCTAGTCATGACGGTG
GCAAACAGGCTCTTGAAACCGTCCAACGCCTTCTACCAGTTCTCTGTCAAGCCCACGGACTAACCCCAGC
GCAAGTGGTTGAGACC
